>Addgene plasmid #184775 | GAL-Aur1-2GFP-Hygromycin | addgene full sequence | sequence record 382342 | Addgene NGS Result
GAACGCGGCCGCCAGCTGAAGCTTCGTACGCTGCAGGTCGACAACCCTTAATATAACTTCGTATAATGTA
TGCTATACGAAGTTATTAGGTCTAGAGATCTGTTTAGCTTGCCTCGTCCCCGCCGGGTCACCCGGCCAGC
GACATGGAGGCCCAGAATACCCTCCTTGACAGTCTTGACGTGCGCAGCTCAGGGGCATGATGTGACTGTC
GCCCGTACATTTAGCCCATACATCCCCATGTATAATCATTTGCATCCATACATTTTGATGGCCGCACGGC
GCGAAGCAAAAATTACGGCTCCTCGCTGCAGACCTGCGAGCAGGGAAACGCTCCCCTCACAGACGCGTTG
AATTGTCCCCACGCCGCGCCCCTGTAGAGAAATATAAAAGGTTAGGATTTGCCACTGAGGTTCTTCTTTC
ATATACTTCCTTTTAAAATCTTGCTAGGATACAGTTCTCACATCACATCCGAACATAAACAACCATGGGT
AAAAAGCCTGAACTCACCGCGACGTCTGTCGAGAAGTTTCTGATCGAAAAGTTCGACAGCGTCTCCGACC
TGATGCAGCTCTCGGAGGGCGAAGAATCTCGTGCTTTCAGCTTCGATGTAGGAGGGCGTGGATATGTCCT
GCGGGTAAATAGCTGCGCCGATGGTTTCTACAAAGATCGTTATGTTTATCGGCACTTTGCATCGGCCGCG
CTCCCGATTCCGGAAGTGCTTGACATTGGGGAATTCAGCGAGAGCCTGACCTATTGCATCTCCCGCCGTG
CACAGGGTGTCACGTTGCAAGACCTGCCTGAAACCGAACTGCCCGCTGTTCTGCAGCCGGTCGCGGAGGC
AATGGATGCGATCGCTGCGGCCGATCTTAGCCAGACGAGCGGGTTCGGCCCATTCGGACCGCAAGGAATC
GGTCAATACACTACATGGCGTGATTTCATATGCGCGATTGCTGATCCCCATGTGTATCACTGGCAAACTG
TGATGGACGACACCGTCAGTGCGTCCGTCGCGCAGGCTCTCGATGAGCTGATGCTTTGGGCCGAGGACTG
CCCCGAAGTCCGGCACCTCGTGCACGCGGATTTCGGCTCCAACAATGTCCTGACGGACAATGGCCGCATA
ACAGCGGTCATTGACTGGAGCGAGGCGATGTTCGGGGATTCCCAATACGAGGTCGCCAACATCTTCTTCT
GGAGGCCGTGGTTGGCTTGTATGGAGCAGCAGACGCGCTACTTCGAGCGGAGGCATCCGGAGCTTGCAGG
ATCGCCACGGCTCCGGGCGTATATGCTCCGCATTGGTCTTGACCAACTCTATCAGAGCTTGGTTGACGGC
AATTTCGATGATGCAGCTTGGGCGCAGGGTCGATGCGACGCAATCGTCCGATCCGGAGCCGGGACTGTCG
GGCGTACACAAATCGCCCGCAGAAGCGCGGCCGTCTGGACCGATGGCTGTGTAGAAGTACTCGCCGATAG
TGGAAACCGACGCCCCAGCACTCGTCCGAGGGCAAAGGAATAATCAGTACTGACAATAAAAAGATTCTTG
TTTTCAAGAACTTGTCATTTGTATAGTTTTTTTATATTGTAGTTGTTCTATTTTAATCAAATGTTAGCGT
GATTTATATTTTTTTTCGCCTCGACATCATCTGCCCAGATGCGAAGTTAAGTGCGCAGAAAGTAATATCA
TGCGTCAATCGTATGTGAATGCTGGTCGCTATACTGCTGTCGATTCGATACTAACGCCGCCATCCAGTGT
CGAAAACGAGCTCTCGAGAACCCTTAATATAACTTCGTATAATGTATGCTATACGAAGTTATTAGGTGAT
ATCAGATCCACTAGTGGCCTATGCGGCCGCGCGGATTAGAAGCCGCCGAGCGGGTGACAGCCCTCCGAAG
GAAGACTCTCCTCCGTGCGTCCTCGTCTTCACCGGTCGCGTTCCTGAAACGCAGATGTGCCTCGCGCCGC
ACTGCTCCGAACAATAAAGATTCTACAATACTAGCTTTTATGGTTATGAAGAGGAAAAATTGGCAGTAAC
CTGGCCCCACAAACCTTCAAATGAACGAATCAAATTAACAACCATAGGATGATAATGCGATTAGTTTTTT
AGCCTTATTTCTGGGGTAATTAATCAGCGAAGCGATGATTTTTGATCTATTAACAGATATATAAATGCAA
AAACTGCATAACCACTTTAACTAATACTTTCAACATTTTCGGTTTGTATTACTTCTTATTCAAATGTAAT
AAAAGTATCAACAAAAAATTGTTAATATACCTCTATACTTTAACGTCAAGGAGCCGCGGATGGCAAACCC
TTTTTCGAGATGGTTTCTATCAGAGAGACCTCCAAACTGCCATGTAGCCGATTTAGAAACAAGTTTAGAT
CCCCATCAAACGTTGTTGAAGGTGCAAAAATACAAACCCGCTTTAAGCGACTGGGTGCATTACATCTTCT
TGGGATCCATCATGCTGTTTGTGTTCATTACTAATCCCGCACCTTGGATCTTCAAGATCCTTTTTTATTG
TTTCTTGGGCACTTTATTCATCATTCCAGCTACGTCACAGTTTTTCTTCAATGCCTTGCCCATCCTAACA
TGGGTGGCGCTGTATTTCACTTCATCGTACTTTCCAGATGACCGCAGGCCTCCTATTACTGTCAAAGTGT
TACCAGCGGTGGAAACAATTTTATACGGCGACAATTTAAGTGATATTCTTGCAACATCGACGAATTCCTT
TTTGGACATTTTAGCATGGTTACCGTACGGACTATTTCATTTTGGGGCCCCATTTGTCGTTGCTGCCATC
TTATTCGTATTTGGTCCACCAACTGTTTTGCAAGGTTATGCTTTTGCATTTGGTTATATGAACCTGTTTG
GTGTTATCATGCAAAATGTCTTTCCAGCCGCTCCCCCATGGTATAAAATTCTCTATGGATTGCAATCAGC
CAACTATGATATGCATGGCTCGCCTGGTGGATTAGCTAGAATTGATAAGCTACTCGGTATTAATATGTAT
ACTACAGCTTTTTCAAATTCCTCCGTCATTTTCGGTGCTTTTCCTTCACTGCATTCCGGGTGTGCTACTA
TGGAAGCCCTGTTTTTCTGTTATTGTTTTCCAAAATTGAAGCCCTTGTTTATTGCTTATGTTTGCTGGTT
ATGGTGGTCAACTATGTATCTGACACACCATTATTTTGTAGACCTTATGGCAGGTTCTGTGCTGTCATAC
GTTATTTTCCAGTACACAAAGTACACACATTTACCAATTGTAGATACATCTCTTTTTTGCAGATGGTCAT
ACACTTCAATTGAGAAATACGATATATCAAAGAGTGATCCATTGGCTGCAGATTCAAACGATATCGAAAG
TGTCCCTTTGTCCAACTTGGAACTTGACTTTGATCTTAATATGACTGATGAACCCAGTGTAAGCCCTTCG
TTATTTGATGGATCTACTTCTGTTTCTCGTTCGTCCGCCACGTCTATAACGTCACTAGGTGTAAAGAGGG
CTGCTTCGTACGCTGCAGGTCGTGGGATTCCTGGGTTAATTAACATCGCTAGCATGAGTAAAGGAGAAGA
ACTTTTCACTGGAGTTGTCCCAATTCTTGTTGAATTAGATGGTGATGTTAATGGGCACAAATTTTCTGTC
AGTGGAGAGGGTGAAGGTGATGCAACATACGGAAAACTTACCCTTAAATTTATTTGCACTACTGGAAAAC
TACCTGTTCCATGGCCAACACTTGTCACTACTTTCACTTATGGTGTTCAATGCTTTTCAAGATACCCAGA
TCATATGAAACGGCATGACTTTTTCAAGAGTGCCATGCCCGAAGGTTATGTACAGGAAAGAACTATATTT
TTCAAAGATGACGGGAACTACAAGACACGTGCTGAAGTCAAGTTTGAAGGTGATACCCTTGTTAATAGAA
TCGAGTTAAAAGGTATTGATTTTAAAGAAGATGGAAACATTCTTGGACACAAATTGGAATACAACTATAA
CTCACACAATGTATACATCATGGCAGACAAACAAAAGAATGGAATCAAAGTTAACTTCAAAATTAGACAC
AACATTGAAGATGGAAGCGTTCAACTAGCAGACCATTATCAACAAAATACTCCAATTGGCGATGGCCCTG
TCCTTTTACCAGACAACCATTACCTGTCCACACAATCTGCCCTTTCGAAAGATCCCAACGAAAAGAGAGA
CCACATGGTCCTTCTTGAGTTTGTAACAGCTGCTGGGATTACACATGGCATGGATGAACTATACAAACCT
CCAGTTCCAACGCGTGATCTAGAGAAGCCATTCATGAGTAAAGGAGAAGAACTTTTCACTGGAGTTGTCC
CAATTCTTGTTGAATTAGATGGTGATGTTAATGGGCACAAATTTTCTGTCAGTGGAGAGGGTGAAGGTGA
TGCAACATACGGAAAACTTACCCTTAAATTTATTTGCACTACTGGAAAACTACCTGTTCCATGGCCAACA
CTTGTCACTACTTTCACTTATGGTGTTCAATGCTTTTCAAGATACCCAGATCATATGAAACGGCATGACT
TTTTCAAGAGTGCCATGCCCGAAGGTTATGTACAGGAAAGAACTATATTTTTCAAAGATGACGGGAACTA
CAAGACACGTGCTGAAGTCAAGTTTGAAGGTGATACCCTTGTTAATAGAATCGAGTTAAAAGGTATTGAT
TTTAAAGAAGATGGAAACATTCTTGGACACAAATTGGAATACAACTATAACTCACACAATGTATACATCA
TGGCAGACAAACAAAAGAATGGAATCAAAGTTAACTTCAAAATTAGACACAACATTGAAGATGGAAGCGT
TCAACTAGCAGACCATTATCAACAAAATACTCCAATTGGCGATGGCCCTGTCCTTTTACCAGACAACCAT
TACCTGTCCACACAATCTGCCCTTTCGAAAGATCCCAACGAAAAGAGAGACCACATGGTCCTTCTTGAGT
TTGTAACAGCTGCTGGGATTACACATGGCATGGATGAACTATACAAACCTAGGTGAGGCGCGCCATATAA
CTTCGTATAATGTATGCTATACGAAGTTATTAGGTCTAGAGCGGATCTGCCGGTCTCCCTATAGTGAGTC
GTATTAATTTCGATAAGCCAGGTTAACCTGCATTAATGAATCGGCCAACGCGCGGGGAGAGGCGGTTTGC
GTATTGGGCGCTCTTCCGCTTCCTCGCTCACTGACTCGCTGCGCTCGGTCGTTCGGCTGCGGCGAGCGGT
ATCAGCTCACTCAAAGGCGGTAATACGGTTATCCACAGAATCAGGGGATAACGCAGGAAAGAACATGTGA
GCAAAAGGCCAGCAAAAGGCCAGGAACCGTAAAAAGGCCGCGTTGCTGGCGTTTTTCCATAGGCTCCGCC
CCCCTGACGAGCATCACAAAAATCGACGCTCAAGTCAGAGGTGGCGAAACCCGACAGGACTATAAAGATA
CCAGGCGTTTCCCCCTGGAAGCTCCCTCGTGCGCTCTCCTGTTCCGACCCTGCCGCTTACCGGATACCTG
TCCGCCTTTCTCCCTTCGGGAAGCGTGGCGCTTTCTCATAGCTCACGCTGTAGGTATCTCAGTTCGGTGT
AGGTCGTTCGCTCCAAGCTGGGCTGTGTGCACGAACCCCCCGTTCAGCCCGACCGCTGCGCCTTATCCGG
TAACTATCGTCTTGAGTCCAACCCGGTAAGACACGACTTATCGCCACTGGCAGCAGCCACTGGTAACAGG
ATTAGCAGAGCGAGGTATGTAGGCGGTGCTACAGAGTTCTTGAAGTGGTGGCCTAACTACGGCTACACTA
GAAGAACAGTATTTGGTATCTGCGCTCTGCTGAAGCCAGTTACCTTCGGAAAAAGAGTTGGTAGCTCTTG
ATCCGGCAAACAAACCACCGCTGGTAGCGGTGGTTTTTTTGTTTGCAAGCAGCAGATTACGCGCAGAAAA
AAAGGATCTCAAGAAGATCCTTTGATCTTTTCTACGGGGTCTGACGCTCAGTGGAACGAAAACTCACGTT
AAGGGATTTTGGTCATGAGATTATCAAAAAGGATCTTCACCTAGATCCTTTTAAATTAAAAATGAAGTTT
TAAATCAATCTAAAGTATATATGAGTAAACTTGGTCTGACAGTTACCAATGCTTAATCAGTGAGGCACCT
ATCTCAGCGATCTGTCTATTTCGTTCATCCATAGTTGCCTGACTCCCCGTCGTGTAGATAACTACGATAC
GGGAGGGCTTACCATCTGGCCCCAGTGCTGCAATGATACCGCGAGACCCACGCTCACCGGCTCCAGATTT
ATCAGCAATAAACCAGCCAGCCGGAAGGGCCGAGCGCAGAAGTGGTCCTGCAACTTTATCCGCCTCCATC
CAGTCTATTAATTGTTGCCGGGAAGCTAGAGTAAGTAGTTCGCCAGTTAATAGTTTGCGCAACGTTGTTG
CCATTGCTACAGGCATCGTGGTGTCACGCTCGTCGTTTGGTATGGCTTCATTCAGCTCCGGTTCCCAACG
ATCAAGGCGAGTTACATGATCCCCCATGTTGTGCAAAAAAGCGGTTAGCTCCTTCGGTCCTCCGATCGTT
GTCAGAAGTAAGTTGGCCGCAGTGTTATCACTCATGGTTATGGCAGCACTGCATAATTCTCTTACTGTCA
TGCCATCCGTAAGATGCTTTTCTGTGACTGGTGAGTACTCAACCAAGTCATTCTGAGAATAGTGTATGCG
GCGACCGAGTTGCTCTTGCCCGGCGTCAATACGGGATAATACCGCGCCACATAGCAGAACTTTAAAAGTG
CTCATCATTGGAAAACGTTCTTCGGGGCGAAAACTCTCAAGGATCTTACCGCTGTTGAGATCCAGTTCGA
TGTAACCCACTCGTGCACCCAACTGATCTTCAGCATCTTTTACTTTCACCAGCGTTTCTGGGTGAGCAAA
AACAGGAAGGCAAAATGCCGCAAAAAAGGGAATAAGGGCGACACGGAAATGTTGAATACTCATACTCTTC
CTTTTTCAATATTATTGAAGCATTTATCAGGGTTATTGTCTCATGAGCGGATACATATTTGAATGTATTT
AGAAAAATAAACAAATAGGGGTTCCGCGCACATTTCCCCGAAAAGTGCCACCTGACGTCTAAGAAACCAT
TATTATCATGACATTAACCTATAAAAATAGGCGTATCACGAGGCCCTTTCGTCTCGCGCGTTTCGGTGAT
GACGGTGAAAACCTCTGACACATGCAGCTCCCGGAGACGGTCACAGCTTGTCTGTAAGCGGATGCCGGGA
GCAGACAAGCCCGTCAGGGCGCGTCAGCGGGTGTTGGCGGGTGTCGGGGCTGGCTTAACTATGCGGCATC
AGAGCAGATTGTACTGAGAGTGCACCATATGGACATATTGTCGTTAGAACGCGGCTACAATTAATACATA
ACCTTATGTATCATACACATACGATTTAGGTGACACTATA
Features (pLannotate 1.2.2; 18 found; start..end, strand, type, name):
     53..86      -  protein_bind   loxP: Cre-mediated recombination occurs in the 8-bp core sequence (GCATACAT). Cre recombinase
    141..484     +  promoter       TEF promoter: Ashbya gossypii TEF promoter
    491..1512    +  CDS            HygR (fragment): aminoglycoside phosphotransferase from E. coli; aph(4)-Ia; confers resistance to hygromycin
   1519..1716    +  terminator     TEF terminator: Ashbya gossypii TEF terminator
   1779..1812    -  protein_bind   loxP: Cre-mediated recombination occurs in the 8-bp core sequence (GCATACAT). Cre recombinase
   1852..2293    +  promoter       GAL1 promoter: S. cerevisiae GAL1; inducible promoter, regulated by Gal4
   2300..3502    +  CDS            AUR1: AUR1_YEAST - Experimental evidence at protein level: Swiss-Prot protein existence level 1. Catalytic component of the inositol phosphorylceramide synthase which catalyzes the addition of a phosphorylinositol group onto ceramide to form inositol phosphorylceramide, an essential step in sphingolipid biosynthesis. From Saccharomyces cerevisiae (strain ATCC 204508 / S288c) (Baker's yeast).
   3554..4267    +  CDS            GFP (S65T): GFP (S65T) is a basic (constitutively fluorescent) green fluorescent protein published in 1995, derived from Aequorea victoria.
   4304..5017    +  CDS            GFP (S65T): GFP (S65T) is a basic (constitutively fluorescent) green fluorescent protein published in 1995, derived from Aequorea victoria.
   5037..5070    -  protein_bind   loxP: Cre-mediated recombination occurs in the 8-bp core sequence (GCATACAT). Cre recombinase
   5098..5116    -  promoter       T7 promoter: promoter for bacteriophage T7 RNA polymerase
   5138..5191    -  CDS            lacI (fragment): lac repressor; lacI; The lac repressor binds to the lac operator to inhibit transcription in E. coli. This inhibition can be relieved by adding lactose or isopropyl-β-D-thiogalactopyranoside (IPTG).
   5374..5962    -  rep_origin     ori: high-copy-number ColE1/pMB1/pBR322/pUC origin of replication
   6133..6993    -  CDS            AmpR: β-lactamase; bla; confers resistance to ampicillin, carbenicillin, and related antibiotics
   6994..7098    -  promoter       AmpR promoter: bla
   7193..7228    +  CDS            rop (fragment): Rop protein, which maintains plasmids at low copy number; rop
   7330..7381    +  misc_feature   bom (fragment): basis of mobility region from pBR322
   7444..2       +  promoter       SP6 promoter (across the origin): promoter for bacteriophage SP6 RNA polymerase
