[The description below was written by a language model from this plasmid's Addgene catalogue record and pLannotate feature annotations shown in this document.]
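Description:
GAL-Aur1-2GFP-Hygromycin is a 7,460-nt yeast expression plasmid built on the GAL-UG75 backbone for galactose-inducible production of a fluorescently tagged Aur1 in Saccharomyces cerevisiae. In E. coli it is maintained as a high-copy plasmid through a ColE1/pUC-type origin and selected with ampicillin via the β-lactamase gene. The annotated features include no yeast replication origin or centromere (no 2μ or CEN/ARS element). This suggests the cassette is meant to be integrated into the genome rather than kept as an episome, although the record does not state the mode of maintenance or any targeting locus.

The payload is the S. cerevisiae AUR1 coding sequence placed directly downstream of the GAL1 promoter, which is regulated by Gal4 and induced by galactose. AUR1 encodes the catalytic component of inositol phosphorylceramide synthase, which transfers a phosphorylinositol group onto ceramide in an essential step of sphingolipid biosynthesis. The open reading frame is followed by two tandem GFP copies (catalogued as 2EGFP, annotated as GFP S65T), giving a C-terminal double tag that brightens the signal for localisation and expression monitoring. No terminator is annotated downstream of the fusion.

Upstream lies the yeast selection marker hphMX6, consisting of the hygromycin phosphotransferase gene between the Ashbya gossypii TEF promoter and terminator. It confers hygromycin B resistance without relying on an auxotrophic background. loxP sites flank this marker, and a third lies after the GFP repeats, so Cre recombinase could in principle excise the marker or the whole cassette. T7 and SP6 promoters and short lacI, rop and bom fragments are backbone remnants. The associated study concerns diacylglycerol excess at the endoplasmic reticulum, endomembrane homeostasis and autophagy.
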