Addgene plasmid #184775: GAL-Aur1-2GFP-Hygromycin
Purpose: Yeast expression of Aur1 under GAL promoter. Uses antibiotic resistance marker hphMX6.
Depositing lab: Zhiping Xie. Depositing organization: Shanghai Jiao Tong University. Publication: Excess diacylglycerol at the endoplasmic reticulum disrupts endomembrane homeostasis and autophagy. Li D, Yang SG, He CW, Zhang ZT, Liang Y, Li H, Zhu J, Su X, Gong Q, Xie Z. BMC Biol. 2020 Aug 28;18(1):107. doi: 10.1186/s12915-020-00837-w. PubMed 32859196.
Backbone
  Vector backbone: GAL-UG75
  Vector type: Yeast Expression
Growth in bacteria
  Bacterial resistance: Ampicillin, 100 μg/mL
  Growth temperature: 37°C
  Growth strain: DH5alpha
  Copy number: High Copy
Gene/Insert
  Gene/Insert name: proGAL-Aur1
  Species: S. cerevisiae (budding yeast)
  Entrez Gene: AUR1
  Tag / fusion protein: 2EGFP (C terminal on insert)
  Cloning method: Gibson Cloning
Terms and licenses: Academic/Nonprofit Terms; Industry Terms: Not Available to Industry
How to cite: GAL-Aur1-2GFP-Hygromycin was a gift from Zhiping Xie (Addgene plasmid # 184775 ; http://n2t.net/addgene:184775 ; RRID:Addgene_184775)
